Addgene plasmid #12042: pAG223 PRKD1 3'UTR mut
Depositing lab: David Bartel. Depositing organization: Whitehead Institute for Biomedical Research. Publication: The widespread impact of mammalian MicroRNAs on mRNA repression and evolution. Farh KK, Grimson A, Jan C, Lewis BP, Johnston WK, Lim LP, Burge CB, Bartel DP. Science. 2005 Dec 16. 310(5755):1817-21. 10.1126/science.1121158 PubMed 16308420.
Backbone
  Vector backbone: pIS2
  Backbone manufacturer: pIS2 derived from pRL-SV40 (Promega)
  Backbone size w/o insert (bp): 3700
  Vector type: Mammalian Expression, Luciferase
Growth in bacteria
  Bacterial resistance: Ampicillin, 100 μg/mL
  Growth temperature: 37°C
  Growth strain: DH5alpha
  Copy number: High Copy
Gene/Insert
  Gene/Insert name: PRKD1 3'UTR mut (alt name: PRKD1)
  Species: H. sapiens (human)
  Insert size (bp): 550
  Mutation: Mutations in microRNA recognition sites (seed matches).
  GenBank ID: NM_002742
  Entrez Gene: PRKD1 (a.k.a. CHDED, PKC-MU, PKCM, PKD, PRKCM)
  Cloning method: Restriction Enzyme; 5′ cloning site SacI (not destroyed); 3′ cloning site SpeI (not destroyed)
  Sequencing primers: 5′ EBV rev primer (GTGGTTTGTCCAAACTCATC)
Terms and licenses: Academic/Nonprofit Terms; Industry Terms: Not Available to Industry
Depositor comments: PRKD1 3'UTR mutant in renilla luciferase reporter plasmid.
How to cite: pAG223 PRKD1 3'UTR mut was a gift from David Bartel (Addgene plasmid # 12042 ; http://n2t.net/addgene:12042 ; RRID:Addgene_12042)
