[The description below was written by a language model from this plasmid's Addgene catalogue record.]
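Description:
pAG223 PRKD1 3'UTR mut is a mammalian Renilla luciferase reporter plasmid built on pIS2, a roughly 3.7 kb backbone derived from the commercial pRL-SV40 vector. It is maintained in E. coli as a high-copy plasmid under ampicillin selection. The record does not list the promoter or other backbone features and no feature table is provided. The pRL-SV40 parent is generally known to drive Renilla luciferase from SV40 early regulatory elements, so the same arrangement is likely here, although the record does not confirm it.

The insert is an approximately 550 bp fragment of the human PRKD1 (protein kinase D1, also called PKC-mu) 3' untranslated region, cloned between SacI and SpeI sites that both remain intact. According to the depositor's description it sits in the Renilla luciferase reporter, which in this type of design means downstream of the luciferase coding sequence, so that the reporter transcript carries the PRKD1 UTR segment. In this version the microRNA recognition sites (seed matches) in the UTR have been mutated. The record does not say which microRNA the sites correspond to, or how many sites were changed.

Constructs of this kind serve as the negative-control partner to a wild-type UTR reporter. After transfection into mammalian cells, luciferase output from the intact UTR is compared with output from the seed-mutant UTR. A loss of repression with the mutant indicates that the effect depends on direct microRNA pairing to those sites. The plasmid comes from a study of the broad influence of mammalian microRNAs on mRNA repression and 3'UTR evolution.
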