>Addgene plasmid #12042 | pAG223 PRKD1 3'UTR mut | addgene partial sequence | sequence record 18635 | 12042 with EBV-rev
GTCTGCTCGAGCGGCCGCTCTAGAACAACTAGTAGCTGATTTTCCATAGTACAACAGAGTATTATAAGAA
AGAGGGAAATGTATCTGTTATATATGGCAGTTTACATTTCTAACCGATTTAGGCTTAAGAGCACTAGGTC
TTGCACAGCTAGGTGCATTGTCTTGAGTTTAAATATACTGAGGCACACCAGGCAGGCAAAGGATTCAAAA
CTATACATTAAAACTTGTTCATGCATTTGTGTCTTAGGATTTTATTCCCTACCCTCCTTATTCATTTTTT
TCCCACATGGGTTTTGGAGTTGTTCATAGAACACTGGAAATAATCGACTCTTCAAGAGTTTGTTTACAAT
GACAACACCAATGGGACACACCAAACAGAACTACTTCACAGATACATTCTGTCTCTTACCAAAATGAAGC
TCCAGTAAGAAAAACACTGATTTGCAAACCGACAGTGGAGACAGGTTTAATGCATTAAATATAACATGAA
TCATTCACAATAACAAGTTTCGTGTTTCAGGGAACTTTTGTTAATACAACACAGTTGGTCACACAAAATA
CAAATGCTTCTGTTGATTTGTCTTGNCAGAGCTCCTA
